>Addgene plasmid #191122 | prCAG-BoxB | addgene full sequence | sequence record 382578 | Addgene NGS Result
CAGCAGCAGCAGCAGCAGCAGCAGCAGCAGCAGCAGCAGCAGCAGCAGCAGCAGCAGCAGCAGCAGCAGC
AGCAGCAGCAGCAGCAGCAGCAGCAGCAGCAGCAGCAGCAGCAGCAGCAGCAGCAGCAGCAGCAGCAGCA
GAGACGGAGCTCGTCGACGCGGCCAAGCTTGGTACCGAGCTCGGGCCCTGAAGAAGGGCCCCTCGACTAA
GTCCAACTACTAAACTGGGCCCTGAAGAAGGGCCCATATAGGGCCCTGAAGAAGGGCCCCTCGACTAAGT
CCAACTACTAAACTGGGCCCTGAAGAAGGGCCCATATAGGGCCCTGAAGAAGGGCCCCTCGACTAAGTCC
AACTACTAAACTGGGCCCTGAAGAAGGGCCCATATAGATCAAGCTTGGTACCGAGCTCGGGCCCTGAAGA
AGGGCCCCTCGACTAAGTCCAACTACTAAACTGGGCCCTGAAGAAGGGCCCATATAGGGCCCTGAAGAAG
GGCCCCTCGACTAAGTCCAACTACTAAACTGGGCCCTGAAGAAGGGCCCATATAGGGCCCTGAAGAAGGG
CCCCTCGACTAAGTCCAACTACTAAACTGGGCCCTGAAGAAGGGCCCATATATCGAGTAAGGATCTCCAG
GCATCAAATAAAACGAAAGGCTCAGTCGAAAGACTGGGCCTTTCGTTTTATCTGTTGTTTGTCGGTGAAC
GCTCTCTACTAGAGTCACACTGGCTCACCTTCGGGTGGGCCTTTCTGCGTTTATACCTAGGGATATATTC
CGCTTCCTCGCTCACTGACTCGCTACGCTCGGTCGTTCGACTGCGGCGAGCGGAAATGGCTTACGAACGG
GGCGGAGATTTCCTGGAAGATGCCAGGAAGATACTTAACAGGGAAGTGAGAGGGCCGCGGCAAAGCCGTT
TTTCCATAGGCTCCGCCCCCCTGACAAGCATCACGAAATCTGACGCTCAAATCAGTGGTGGCGAAACCCG
ACAGGACTATAAAGATACCAGGCGTTTCCCCCTGGCGGCTCCCTCGTGCGCTCTCCTGTTCCTGCCTTTC
GGTTTACCGGTGTCATTCCGCTGTTATGGCCGCGTTTGTCTCATTCCACGCCTGACACTCAGTTCCGGGT
AGGCAGTTCGCTCCAAGCTGGACTGTATGCACGAACCCCCCGTTCAGTCCGACCGCTGCGCCTTATCCGG
TAACTATCGTCTTGAGTCCAACCCGGAAAGACATGCAAAAGCACCACTGGCAGCAGCCACTGGTAATTGA
TTTAGAGGAGTTAGTCTTGAAGTCATGCGCCGGTTAAGGCTAAACTGAAAGGACAAGTTTTGGTGACTGC
GCTCCTCCAAGCCAGTTACCTCGGTTCAAAGAGTTGGTAGCTCAGAGAACCTTCGAAAAACCGCCCTGCA
AGGCGGTTTTTTCGTTTTCAGAGCAAGAGATTACGCGCAGACCAAAACGATCTCAAGAAGATCATCTTAT
TAATCAGATAAAATATTTCTAGATTTCAGTGCAATTTATCTCTTCAAATGTAGCACCTGAAGTCAGCCCC
ATACGATATAAGTTGTTACTAGTGCTTGGATTCTCACCAATAAAAAACGCCCGGCGGCAACCGAGCGTTC
TGAACAAATCCAGATGGAGTTCTGAGGTCATTACTGGATCTATCAACAGGAGTCCAAGCGAGCTCGATAT
CAAATTACGCCCCGCCCTGCCACTCATCGCAGTACTGTTGTAATTCATTAAGCATTCTGCCGACATGGAA
GCCATCACAAACGGCATGATGAACCTGAATCGCCAGCGGCATCAGCACCTTGTCGCCTTGCGTATAATAT
TTGCCCATGGTGAAAACGGGGGCGAAGAAGTTGTCCATATTGGCCACGTTTAAATCAAAACTGGTGAAAC
TCACCCAGGGATTGGCTGAGACGAAAAACATATTCTCAATAAACCCTTTAGGGAAATAGGCCAGGTTTTC
ACCGTAACACGCCACATCTTGCGAATATATGTGTAGAAACTGCCGGAAATCGTCGTGGTATTCACTCCAG
AGCGATGAAAACGTTTCAGTTTGCTCATGGAAAACGGTGTAACAAGGGTGAACACTATCCCATATCACCA
GCTCACCGTCTTTCATTGCCATACGAAATTCCGGATGAGCATTCATCAGGCGGGCAAGAATGTGAATAAA
GGCCGGATAAAACTTGTGCTTATTTTTCTTTACGGTCTTTAAAAAGGCCGTAATATCCAGCTGAACGGTC
TGGTTATAGGTACATTGAGCAACTGACTGAAATGCCTCAAAATGTTCTTTACGATGCCATTGGGATATAT
CAACGGTGGTATATCCAGTGATTTTTTTCTCCATTTTAGCTTCCTTAGCTCCTGAAAATCTCGATAACTC
AAAAAATACGCCCGGTAGTGATCTTATTTCATTATGGTGAAAGTTGGAACCTCTTACGTGCCGATCAACG
TCTCATTTTCGCCAGATATCGACGTCTTAAGACCCACTTTCACATTTAAGTTGTTTTTCTAATCCGCATA
TGATCAATTCAAGGCCGAATAAGAAGGCTGGCTCTGCACCTTGGTGATCAAATAATTCGATAGCTTGTCG
TAATAATGGCGGCATACTATCAGTAGTAGGTGTTTCCCTTTCTTCTTTAGCGACTTGATGCTCTTGATCT
TCCAATACGCAACCTAAAGTAAAATGCCCCACAGCGCTGAGTGCATATAATGCATTCTCTAGTGAAAAAC
CTTGTTGGCATAAAAAGGCTAATTGATTTTCGAGAGTTTCATACTGTTTTTCTGTAGGCCGTGTACCTAA
ATGTACTTTTGCTCCATCGCGATGACTTAGTAAAGCACATCTAAAACTTTTAGCGTTATTACGTAAAAAA
TCTTGCCAGCTTTCCCCTTCTAAAGGGCAAAAGTGAGTATGGTGCCTATCTAACATCTCAATGGCTAAGG
CGTCGAGCAAAGCCCGCTTATTTTTTACATGCCAATACAATGTAGGCTGCTCTACACCTAGCTTCTGGGC
GAGTTTACGGGTTGTTAAACCTTCGATTCCGACCTCATTAAGCAGCTCTAATGCGCTGTTAATCACTTTA
CTTTTATCTAATCTAGACATCATTAATTCCTAATTTTTGTTGACACTCTATCGTTGATAGAGTTATTTTA
CCACTCCCTATCAGTGATAGAGAAAAGAATTCGGTCTCA
Features (pLannotate 1.2.2; 27 found; start..end, strand, type, name):
    183..201     +  protein_bind   boxB: λ N peptide binding site consisting of an RNA hairpin within the N-utliization (nut) site of the λ bacteriophage transcript (Tan and Frankel, 1995) λN peptide
    207..229     +  polyA_signal   β-globin poly(A) (fragment): human β-globin polyadenylation signal
    227..245     +  protein_bind   boxB: λ N peptide binding site consisting of an RNA hairpin within the N-utliization (nut) site of the λ bacteriophage transcript (Tan and Frankel, 1995) λN peptide
    251..269     +  protein_bind   boxB: λ N peptide binding site consisting of an RNA hairpin within the N-utliization (nut) site of the λ bacteriophage transcript (Tan and Frankel, 1995) λN peptide
    275..297     +  polyA_signal   β-globin poly(A) (fragment): human β-globin polyadenylation signal
    295..313     +  protein_bind   boxB: λ N peptide binding site consisting of an RNA hairpin within the N-utliization (nut) site of the λ bacteriophage transcript (Tan and Frankel, 1995) λN peptide
    319..337     +  protein_bind   boxB: λ N peptide binding site consisting of an RNA hairpin within the N-utliization (nut) site of the λ bacteriophage transcript (Tan and Frankel, 1995) λN peptide
    343..365     +  polyA_signal   β-globin poly(A) (fragment): human β-globin polyadenylation signal
    363..381     +  protein_bind   boxB: λ N peptide binding site consisting of an RNA hairpin within the N-utliization (nut) site of the λ bacteriophage transcript (Tan and Frankel, 1995) λN peptide
    409..427     +  protein_bind   boxB: λ N peptide binding site consisting of an RNA hairpin within the N-utliization (nut) site of the λ bacteriophage transcript (Tan and Frankel, 1995) λN peptide
    433..455     +  polyA_signal   β-globin poly(A) (fragment): human β-globin polyadenylation signal
    453..471     +  protein_bind   boxB: λ N peptide binding site consisting of an RNA hairpin within the N-utliization (nut) site of the λ bacteriophage transcript (Tan and Frankel, 1995) λN peptide
    477..495     +  protein_bind   boxB: λ N peptide binding site consisting of an RNA hairpin within the N-utliization (nut) site of the λ bacteriophage transcript (Tan and Frankel, 1995) λN peptide
    501..523     +  polyA_signal   β-globin poly(A) (fragment): human β-globin polyadenylation signal
    521..539     +  protein_bind   boxB: λ N peptide binding site consisting of an RNA hairpin within the N-utliization (nut) site of the λ bacteriophage transcript (Tan and Frankel, 1995) λN peptide
    545..563     +  protein_bind   boxB: λ N peptide binding site consisting of an RNA hairpin within the N-utliization (nut) site of the λ bacteriophage transcript (Tan and Frankel, 1995) λN peptide
    569..591     +  polyA_signal   β-globin poly(A) (fragment): human β-globin polyadenylation signal
    589..607     +  protein_bind   boxB: λ N peptide binding site consisting of an RNA hairpin within the N-utliization (nut) site of the λ bacteriophage transcript (Tan and Frankel, 1995) λN peptide
    635..706     +  terminator     rrnB T1 terminator: transcription terminator T1 from the E. coli rrnB gene
    722..749     +  terminator     T7Te terminator: phage T7 early transcription terminator
    768..823     -  rep_origin     RSF ori (fragment): Plasmids containing the RSF 1030 origin of replication can be propagated in E. coli cells that contain additional plasmids with compatible origins.
    911..1456    -  rep_origin     p15A ori: Plasmids containing the medium-copy-number p15A origin of replication can be propagated in E. coli cells that contain a second plasmid with the ColE1 origin.
   1570..1664    -  terminator     lambda t0 terminator: transcription terminator from phage lambda
   1688..2344    -  CDS            cat: CAT_ECOLX - Experimental evidence at protein level: Swiss-Prot protein existence level 1. This enzyme is an effector of chloramphenicol resistance in bacteria. From Escherichia coli. This protein is used as a marker in many commonly used cloning vectors, such as pACYC184.
   2345..2447    -  promoter       cat promoter: promoter of the E. coli cat gene encoding chloramphenicol acetyltransferase
   2477..3100    -  CDS            TetR: tetracycline repressor TetR; tetR from transposon Tn10; TetR binds to the tetracycline operator tetO to inhibit transcription. This inhibition can be relieved by adding tetracycline or doxycycline.
   3119..3174    +  promoter       tetR/tetA promoters: tetR; overlapping promoters for bacterial tetR and tetA
