[The description below was written by a language model from this plasmid's Addgene catalogue record and pLannotate feature annotations shown in this document.]
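Description:
prCAG-BoxB is a small (about 3.2 kb) synthetic-biology plasmid for E. coli, built on the pACTet backbone and designed to transcribe a non-coding, repeat-containing RNA rather than a protein. It replicates from the medium-copy p15A origin, which is compatible with ColE1-type plasmids and so allows co-maintenance with a second construct. Selection is by chloramphenicol through the cat gene, which is driven by its own promoter and followed by the lambda t0 terminator. A short fragment annotated as RSF ori is probably only a partial homology match and not a functional second origin. The catalogue lists a recombination-deficient cloning strain for propagation, which fits the highly repetitive insert.

The payload is a synthetic transcript combining 47 CAG trinucleotide repeats (141 bp) with an array of 12 boxB hairpins (424 bp). The CAG tract is not annotated in the feature table, but it presumably lies between the promoter and the first boxB element. Transcription starts at the divergent tetR/tetA promoter region, with the Tn10 TetR repressor encoded on the opposite strand. Expression is therefore held off until tetracycline or an analogue releases TetR from its operator. The rrnB T1 and T7Te terminators end the transcript. The short "β-globin poly(A)" fragments interleaved with the boxB sites appear to be incidental matches to the spacer sequence and have no expected function in bacteria.

According to the associated publication title, the plasmid belongs to work on addressable phase-separated RNAs for spatial engineering of E. coli. In that design, the CAG repeats would be expected to drive RNA condensation. The boxB hairpins are binding sites for the λN peptide, so λN-fused proteins can be recruited to the RNA.
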