Addgene plasmid #191122: prCAG-BoxB
Purpose: Transcription of 47xCAG and 12xBoxB repeats from a tetracycline-inducible promoter
Depositing lab: Ariel Lindner. Depositing organization: INSERM U1284, Center for Research and Interdisciplinarity (CRI). Publication: Spatial engineering of E. coli with addressable phase-separated RNAs. Guo H, Ryan JC, Song X, Mallet A, Zhang M, Pabst V, Decrulle AL, Ejsmont P, Wintermute EH, Lindner AB. Cell. 2022 Sep 29;185(20):3823-3837.e23. doi: 10.1016/j.cell.2022.09.016. PubMed 36179672.
Backbone
  Vector backbone: pACTet
  Backbone size w/o insert (bp): 2582
  Total vector size (bp): 3188
  Vector type: Synthetic Biology
Growth in bacteria
  Bacterial resistance: Chloramphenicol, 25 μg/mL
  Growth temperature: 37°C
  Growth strain: NEB Stable
  Copy number: Unknown
Gene/Insert 1
  Gene/Insert name: rCAG (alt names: rCAGx47; CAG; CAGx47)
  Species: Synthetic
  Insert size (bp): 141
  Promoter: tetracycline-inducible promoter
  Cloning method: Unknown
  Sequencing primers: 5′ AGGCTGCTCTACACCTAGCT
Gene/Insert 2
  Gene/Insert name: BoxB (alt name: BoxBx12)
  Species: Synthetic
  Insert size (bp): 424
Terms and licenses: Academic/Nonprofit Terms; Industry Terms: Not Available to Industry
How to cite: prCAG-BoxB was a gift from Ariel Lindner (Addgene plasmid # 191122 ; http://n2t.net/addgene:191122 ; RRID:Addgene_191122)
